Addgene plasmid #185048: pRAR112
Purpose: J23108(spel), pHP14 stability hairpin, strong RBS, L31p coding region K2A mutation, trrnB
Depositing lab: Julius Lucks. Depositing organization: Northwestern University. Publication: Zur and zinc increase expression of E. coli ribosomal protein L31 through RNA-mediated repression of the repressor L31p. Rasmussen RA, Wang S, Camarillo JM, Sosnowski V, Cho BK, Goo YA, Lucks JB, O'Halloran TV. Nucleic Acids Res. 2022 Dec 9;50(22):12739-12753. doi: 10.1093/nar/gkac1086. PubMed 36533433.
Backbone
  Vector backbone: ColE1
  Vector type: Bacterial Expression
Growth in bacteria
  Bacterial resistance: Ampicillin, 100 μg/mL
  Growth temperature: 37°C
  Growth strain: DH5alpha
  Copy number: High Copy
Gene/Insert
  Gene/Insert name: L31p (alt name: ykgM)
  Species: E. coli MG1655
  Mutation: K2A amino acid mutation
  Cloning method: Gibson Cloning
Terms and licenses: Academic/Nonprofit Terms; Industry Terms: Not Available to Industry
How to cite: pRAR112 was a gift from Julius Lucks (Addgene plasmid # 185048 ; http://n2t.net/addgene:185048 ; RRID:Addgene_185048)
