[The description below was written by a language model from this plasmid's Addgene catalogue record and pLannotate feature annotations shown in this document.]
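Description:
pRAR112 is a small (about 3.4 kb) high-copy bacterial expression plasmid built on a ColE1-type backbone. It replicates in E. coli from a ColE1/pMB1-family origin and is selected with ampicillin through a β-lactamase gene driven by its own bla promoter. The feature table also picks up short remnants of lacZα, the lac promoter/operator and CAP site, lacI, rop, bom and a pUC multiple cloning site. These appear to be leftover backbone fragments rather than functional parts of the design.

The payload is a compact constitutive expression cassette for L31p (ykgM, also called rpmE2), the paralog of ribosomal protein L31 from E. coli MG1655, carrying a K2A amino acid substitution. According to the catalogue entry, transcription comes from a J23108 (SpeI variant) Anderson-series synthetic promoter. The automated annotation labels this element J23119, which most likely reflects the close sequence similarity among members of that promoter family. The transcript begins with a pHP14 stability hairpin, a 5′ structure intended to protect the mRNA from degradation, followed by a strong ribosome binding site and the mutant coding region. Downstream lie a portion of the rrnB region (5S rRNA sequence and the T1 terminator) that ends transcription. A very short match to a capTEV-type tag lies after the ykgM annotation, but the record does not describe any tag on the protein.

The associated study concerns Zur- and zinc-dependent control of L31 expression through RNA-mediated repression of the repressor L31p. The plasmid therefore presumably supplies the mutant L31p in such regulatory assays, although the record does not state the specific rationale for the K2A change.
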