Features (pLannotate 1.2.2; 16 found; start..end, strand, type, name):
     54..158     -  promoter       AmpR promoter: bla
    253..288     +  CDS            rop (fragment): Rop protein, which maintains plasmids at low copy number; rop
    390..489     +  misc_feature   bom (fragment): basis of mobility region from pBR322
    495..648     -  CDS            lacZα (fragment): LacZα fragment of β-galactosidase; lacZ fragment
    677..710     +  promoter       J23119 promoter: bacterial promoter (Registry of Standard Biological Parts BBa J23119)
    772..1032    +  CDS            ykgM: RL31B_ECOLI - Also known as rpmE2. Experimental evidence at protein level: Swiss-Prot protein existence level 1. From Escherichia coli (strain K12).
   1094..1111    +  CDS            capTEV™ (fragment): composite tag for in vivo biotinylation, TEV protease cleavage, and 6xHis tagging
   1218..1333    +  ncRNA          5S rRNA: Accession: RF00001 - 5S ribosomal RNA
   1337..1383    +  terminator     rrnB T1 terminator: transcription terminator T1 from the E. coli rrnB gene
   1432..1466    +  misc_feature   MCS (fragment): pUC18/19 multiple cloning site
   1503..1519    -  protein_bind   lac operator: The lac repressor binds to the lac operator to inhibit transcription in E. coli. This inhibition can be relieved by adding lactose or isopropyl-β-D-thiogalactopyranoside (IPTG). lac repressor encoded by lacI
   1527..1557    -  promoter       lac promoter: promoter for the E. coli lac operon
   1572..1593    -  protein_bind   CAP binding site: CAP binding activates transcription in the presence of cAMP. E. coli catabolite activator protein
   1606..1698    -  CDS            lacI (fragment): lac repressor; lacI; The lac repressor binds to the lac operator to inhibit transcription in E. coli. This inhibition can be relieved by adding lactose or isopropyl-β-D-thiogalactopyranoside (IPTG).
   1880..2468    -  rep_origin     ori: high-copy-number ColE1/pMB1/pBR322/pUC origin of replication
   2639..53      -  CDS            AmpR (across the origin): β-lactamase; bla; confers resistance to ampicillin, carbenicillin, and related antibiotics
>Addgene plasmid #185048 | pRAR112 | addgene full sequence | sequence record 363356 | Addgene NGS Result
CAAAATGCCGCAAAAAAGGGAATAAGGGCGACACGGAAATGTTGAATACTCATACTCTTCCTTTTTCAAT
ATTATTGAAGCATTTATCAGGGTTATTGTCTCATGAGCGGATACATATTTGAATGTATTTAGAAAAATAA
ACAAATAGGGGTTCCGCGCACATTTCCCCGAAAAGTGCCACCTGACGTCTAAGAAACCATTATTATCATG
ACATTAACCTATAAAAATAGGCGTATCACGAGGCCCTTTCGTCTCGCGCGTTTCGGTGATGACGGTGAAA
ACCTCTGACACATGCAGCTCCCGGAGACGGTCACAGCTTGTCTGTAAGCGGATGCCGGGAGCAGACAAGC
CCGTCAGGGCGCGTCAGCGGGTGTTGGCGGGTGTCGGGGCTGGCTTAACTATGCGGCATCAGAGCAGATT
GTACTGAGAGTGCACCATATGCGGTGTGAAATACCGCACAGATGCGTAAGGAGAAAATACCGCATCAGGC
GCCATTCGCCATTCAGGCTGCGCAACTGTTGGGAAGGGCGATCGGTGCGGGCCTCTTCGCTATTACGCCA
GCTGGCGAAAGGGGGATGTGCTGCAAGGCGATTAAGTTGGGTAACGCCAGGGTTTTCCCAGTCACGACGT
TGTAAAACGACGGCCAGTAAGATCTCGGCTGAATTCTAAAGATCTCTGACAGCTAGCTCAGTCCTAGGTA
TAATGCTAGCACGTCGACTCTCGAGTGAGATTGTTGACGGTACCGTATTTTGGATCTAGGAGGAAGGATC
TATGGCGCCCAATATCCATCCTGAGTATCGTACTGTGGTGTTCCACGACACCAGTGTTGATGAGTACTTT
AAAATCGGCTCGACTATCAAAACAGACCGTGAGATTGAGCTGGATGGCGTAACGTATCCATACGTGACAA
TTGATGTCTCTTCTAAATCGCACCCGTTCTATACAGGGAAGCTGAGAACAGTGGCATCAGAAGGAAATGT
TGCACGATTCACCCAACGTTTTGGTCGTTTTGTTAGCACGAAAAAGGGGGCGTGAGAAGCTTGGGCCCGA
ACAAAAACTCATCTCAGAAGAGGATCTGAATAGCGCCGTCGACCATCATCATCATCATCATTGAGTTTAA
ACGGTCTCCAGCTTGGCTGTTTTGGCGGATGAGAGAAGATTTTCAGCCTGATACAGATTAAATCAGAACG
CAGAAGCGGTCTGATAAAACAGAATTTGCCTGGCGGCAGTAGCGCGGTGGTCCCACCTGACCCCATGCCG
AACTCAGAAGTGAAACGCCGTAGCGCCGATGGTAGTGTGGGGTCTCCCCATGCGAGAGTAGGGAACTGCC
AGGCATCAAATAAAACGAAAGGCTCAGTCGAAAGACTGGGCCTTTCGTTTTATCTGTTGTTTGTCGGTGA
ACTCTGAAAGGAGGAACTATATCCGGATCGAGATCCTCTAGAGTCGACCTGCAGGCATGCAAGCTTGGCG
TAATCATGGTCATAGCTGTTTCCTGTGTGAAATTGTTATCCGCTCACAATTCCACACAACATACGAGCCG
GAAGCATAAAGTGTAAAGCCTGGGGTGCCTAATGAGTGAGCTAACTCACATTAATTGCGTTGCGCTCACT
GCCCGCTTTCCAGTCGGGAAACCTGTCGTGCCAGCTGCATTAATGAATCGGCCAACGCGCGGGGAGAGGC
GGTTTGCGTATTGGGCGCTCTTCCGCTTCCTCGCTCACTGACTCGCTGCGCTCGGTCGTTCGGCTGCGGC
GAGCGGTATCAGCTCACTCAAAGGCGGTAATACGGTTATCCACAGAATCAGGGGATAACGCAGGAAAGAA
CATGTGAGCAAAAGGCCAGCAAAGGCCAGGAACCGTAAAAAGGCCGCGTTGCTGGCGTTTTTCCATAGGC
TCCGCCCCCCTGACGAGCATCACAAAAATCGACGCTCAAGTCAGAGGTGGCGAAACCCGACAGGACTATA
AAGATACCAGGCGTTTCCCCCTGGAAGCTCCCTCGTGCGCTCTCCTGTTCCGACCCTGCCGCTTACCGGA
TACCTGTCCGCCTTTCTCCCTTCGGGAAGCGTGGCGCTTTCTCATAGCTCACGCTGTAGGTATCTCAGTT
CGGTGTAGGTCGTTCGCTCCAAGCTGGGCTGTGTGCACGAACCCCCCGTTCAGCCCGACCGCTGCGCCTT
ATCCGGTAACTATCGTCTTGAGTCCAACCCGGTAAGACACGACTTATCGCCACTGGCAGCAGCCACTGGT
AACAGGATTAGCAGAGCGAGGTATGTAGGCGGTGCTACAGAGTTCTTGAAGTGGTGGCCTAACTACGGCT
ACACTAGAAGAACAGTATTTGGTATCTGCGCTCTGCTGAAGCCAGTTACCTTCGGAAAAAGAGTTGGTAG
CTCTTGATCCGGCAAACAAACCACCGCTGGTAGCGGTGGTTTTTTTGTTTGCAAGCAGCAGATTACGCGC
AGAAAAAAAGGATCTCAAGAAGATCCTTTGATCTTTTCTACGGGGTCTGACGCTCAGTGGAACGAAAACT
CACGTTAAGGGATTTTGGTCATGAGATTATCAAAAAGGATCTTCACCTAGATCCTTTTAAATTAAAAATG
AAGTTTTAAATCAATCTAAAGTATATATGAGTAAACTTGGTCTGACAGTTACCAATGCTTAATCAGTGAG
GCACCTATCTCAGCGATCTGTCTATTTCGTTCATCCATAGTTGCCTGACTCCCCGTCGTGTAGATAACTA
CGATACGGGAGGGCTTACCATCTGGCCCCAGTGCTGCAATGATACCGCGAGACCCACGCTCACCGGCTCC
AGATTTATCAGCAATAAACCAGCCAGCCGGAAGGGCCGAGCGCAGAAGTGGTCCTGCAACTTTATCCGCC
TCCATCCAGTCTATTAATTGTTGCCGGGAAGCTAGAGTAAGTAGTTCGCCAGTTAATAGTTTGCGCAACG
TTGTTGCCATTGCTACAGGCATCGTGGTGTCACGCTCGTCGTTTGGTATGGCTTCATTCAGCTCCGGTTC
CCAACGATCAAGGCGAGTTACATGATCCCCCATGTTGTGCAAAAAAGCGGTTAGCTCCTTCGGTCCTCCG
ATCGTTGTCAGAAGTAAGTTGGCCGCAGTGTTATCACTCATGGTTATGGCAGCACTGCATAATTCTCTTA
CTGTCATGCCATCCGTAAGATGCTTTTCTGTGACTGGTGAGTACTCAACCAAGTCATTCTGAGAATAGTG
TATGCGGCGACCGAGTTGCTCTTGCCCGGCGTCAATACGGGATAATACCGCGCCACATAGCAGAACTTTA
AAAGTGCTCATCATTGGAAAACGTTCTTCGGGGCGAAAACTCTCAAGGATCTTACCGCTGTTGAGATCCA
GTTCGATGTAACCCACTCGTGCACCCAACTGATCTTCAGCATCTTTTACTTTCACCAGCGTTTCTGGGTG
AGCAAAAACAGGAAGG
